>Addgene plasmid #44316 | pUC-UAS1B8-Leum | depositor full sequence | sequence record 60308 | pUC-UAS1B8-Leum sequence 3671 bps
TCGCGCGTTTCGGTGATGACGGTGAAAACCTCTGACACATGCAGCTCCCGGAGACGGTCACAGCTTGTCT
GTAAGCGGATGCCGGGAGCAGACAAGCCCGTCAGGGCGCGTCAGCGGGTGTTGGCGGGTGTCGGGGCTGG
CTTAACTATGCGGCATCAGAGCAGATTGTACTGAGAGTGCACCATATGCGGTGTGAAATACCGCACAGAT
GCGTAAGGAGAAAATACCGCATCAGGCGCCATTCGCCATTCAGGCTGCGCAACTGTTGGGAAGGGCGATC
GGTGCGGGCCTCTTCGCTATTACGCCAGCTGGCGAAAGGGGGATGTGCTGCAAGGCGATTAAGTTGGGTA
ACGCCAGGGTTTTCCCAGTCACGACGTTGTAAAACGACGGCCAGTTTCGAACTGCAGTTGGTACCCGAAT
TCCTGAGGTGTCTCACAAGTGCCGTGCAGTCCCGCCCCCACTTGCTTCTCTTTGTGTGTAGTGTACGTAC
ATTATCGAGACCGTTGTTCCCGCCCACCTCGATCCGGTCTAGACTGAGGTGTCTCACAAGTGCCGTGCAG
TCCCGCCCCCACTTGCTTCTCTTTGTGTGTAGTGTACGTACATTATCGAGACCGTTGTTCCCGCCCACCT
CGATCCGGGGATCCCTGAGGTGTCTCACAAGTGCCGTGCAGTCCCGCCCCCACTTGCTTCTCTTTGTGTG
TAGTGTACGTACATTATCGAGACCGTTGTTCCCGCCCACCTCGATCCGGGTCGACCTGAGGTGTCTCACA
AGTGCCGTGCAGTCCCGCCCCCACTTGCTTCTCTTTGTGTGTAGTGTACGTACATTATCGAGACCGTTGT
TCCCGCCCACCTCGATCCGGGAGCTCCTGAGGTGTCTCACAAGTGCCGTGCAGTCCCGCCCCCACTTGCT
TCTCTTTGTGTGTAGTGTACGTACATTATCGAGACCGTTGTTCCCGCCCACCTCGATCCGGTCTAGACTG
AGGTGTCTCACAAGTGCCGTGCAGTCCCGCCCCCACTTGCTTCTCTTTGTGTGTAGTGTACGTACATTAT
CGAGACCGTTGTTCCCGCCCACCTCGATCCGGGGATCCCTGAGGTGTCTCACAAGTGCCGTGCAGTCCCG
CCCCCACTTGCTTCTCTTTGTGTGTAGTGTACGTACATTATCGAGACCGTTGTTCCCGCCCACCTCGATC
CGGGTCGACCTGAGGTGTCTCACAAGTGCCGTGCAGTCCCGCCCCCACTTGCTTCTCTTTGTGTGTAGTG
TACGTACATTATCGAGACCGTTGTTCCCGCCCACCTCGATCCGGGCATGCACTGATCACGGGCAAAAGTG
CGTATATATACAAGAGCGTTTGCCAGCCACAGATTTTCACTCCACACACCACATCACACATACAACCACA
CACATCCACAATGGAACCCGAAACTAAAAGCTTCAGGCGCGCCATCATGGTCATAGCTGTTTCCTGTGTG
AAATTGTTATCCGCTCACAATTCCACACAACATACGAGCCGGAAGCATAAAGTGTAAAGCCTGGGGTGCC
TAATGAGTGAGCTAACTCACATTAATTGCGTTGCGCTCACTGCCCGCTTTCCAGTCGGGAAACCTGTCGT
GCCAGCTGCATTAATGAATCGGCCAACGCGCGGGGAGAGGCGGTTTGCGTATTGGGCGCTCTTCCGCTTC
CTCGCTCACTGACTCGCTGCGCTCGGTCGTTCGGCTGCGGCGAGCGGTATCAGCTCACTCAAAGGCGGTA
ATACGGTTATCCACAGAATCAGGGGATAACGCAGGAAAGAACATGTGAGCAAAAGGCCAGCAAAAGGCCA
GGAACCGTAAAAAGGCCGCGTTGCTGGCGTTTTTCCATAGGCTCCGCCCCCCTGACGAGCATCACAAAAA
TCGACGCTCAAGTCAGAGGTGGCGAAACCCGACAGGACTATAAAGATACCAGGCGTTTCCCCCTGGAAGC
TCCCTCGTGCGCTCTCCTGTTCCGACCCTGCCGCTTACCGGATACCTGTCCGCCTTTCTCCCTTCGGGAA
GCGTGGCGCTTTCTCATAGCTCACGCTGTAGGTATCTCAGTTCGGTGTAGGTCGTTCGCTCCAAGCTGGG
CTGTGTGCACGAACCCCCCGTTCAGCCCGACCGCTGCGCCTTATCCGGTAACTATCGTCTTGAGTCCAAC
CCGGTAAGACACGACTTATCGCCACTGGCAGCAGCCACTGGTAACAGGATTAGCAGAGCGAGGTATGTAG
GCGGTGCTACAGAGTTCTTGAAGTGGTGGCCTAACTACGGCTACACTAGAAGGACAGTATTTGGTATCTG
CGCTCTGCTGAAGCCAGTTACCTTCGGAAAAAGAGTTGGTAGCTCTTGATCCGGCAAACAAACCACCGCT
GGTAGCGGTGGTTTTTTTGTTTGCAAGCAGCAGATTACGCGCAGAAAAAAAGGATCTCAAGAAGATCCTT
TGATCTTTTCTACGGGGTCTGACGCTCAGTGGAACGAAAACTCACGTTAAGGGATTTTGGTCATGAGATT
ATCAAAAAGGATCTTCACCTAGATCCTTTTAAATTAAAAATGAAGTTTTAAATCAATCTAAAGTATATAT
GAGTAAACTTGGTCTGACAGTTACCAATGCTTAATCAGTGAGGCACCTATCTCAGCGATCTGTCTATTTC
GTTCATCCATAGTTGCCTGACTCCCCGTCGTGTAGATAACTACGATACGGGAGGGCTTACCATCTGGCCC
CAGTGCTGCAATGATACCGCGAGACCCACGCTCACCGGCTCCAGATTTATCAGCAATAAACCAGCCAGCC
GGAAGGGCCGAGCGCAGAAGTGGTCCTGCAACTTTATCCGCCTCCATCCAGTCTATTAATTGTTGCCGGG
AAGCTAGAGTAAGTAGTTCGCCAGTTAATAGTTTGCGCAACGTTGTTGCCATTGCTACAGGCATCGTGGT
GTCACGCTCGTCGTTTGGTATGGCTTCATTCAGCTCCGGTTCCCAACGATCAAGGCGAGTTACATGATCC
CCCATGTTGTGCAAAAAAGCGGTTAGCTCCTTCGGTCCTCCGATCGTTGTCAGAAGTAAGTTGGCCGCAG
TGTTATCACTCATGGTTATGGCAGCACTGCATAATTCTCTTACTGTCATGCCATCCGTAAGATGCTTTTC
TGTGACTGGTGAGTACTCAACCAAGTCATTCTGAGAATAGTGTATGCGGCGACCGAGTTGCTCTTGCCCG
GCGTCAATACGGGATAATACCGCGCCACATAGCAGAACTTTAAAAGTGCTCATCATTGGAAAACGTTCTT
CGGGGCGAAAACTCTCAAGGATCTTACCGCTGTTGAGATCCAGTTCGATGTAACCCACTCGTGCACCCAA
CTGATCTTCAGCATCTTTTACTTTCACCAGCGTTTCTGGGTGAGCAAAAACAGGAAGGCAAAATGCCGCA
AAAAAGGGAATAAGGGCGACACGGAAATGTTGAATACTCATACTCTTCCTTTTTCAATATTATTGAAGCA
TTTATCAGGGTTATTGTCTCATGAGCGGATACATATTTGAATGTATTTAGAAAAATAAACAAATAGGGGT
TCCGCGCACATTTCCCCGAAAAGTGCCACCTGACGTCTAAGAAACCATTATTATCATGACATTAACCTAT
AAAAATAGGCGTATCACGAGGCCCTTTCGTC
Features (pLannotate 1.2.2; 10 found; start..end, strand, type, name):
    137..236     +  misc_feature   bom (fragment): basis of mobility region from pBR322
    242..395     -  CDS            lacZα (fragment): LacZα fragment of β-galactosidase; lacZ fragment
   1474..1490    -  protein_bind   lac operator: The lac repressor binds to the lac operator to inhibit transcription in E. coli. This inhibition can be relieved by adding lactose or isopropyl-β-D-thiogalactopyranoside (IPTG). lac repressor encoded by lacI
   1498..1528    -  promoter       lac promoter: promoter for the E. coli lac operon
   1543..1564    -  protein_bind   CAP binding site: CAP binding activates transcription in the presence of cAMP. E. coli catabolite activator protein
   1577..1669    -  CDS            lacI (fragment): lac repressor; lacI; The lac repressor binds to the lac operator to inhibit transcription in E. coli. This inhibition can be relieved by adding lactose or isopropyl-β-D-thiogalactopyranoside (IPTG).
   1852..2440    -  rep_origin     ori: high-copy-number ColE1/pMB1/pBR322/pUC origin of replication
   2611..3471    -  CDS            AmpR: β-lactamase; bla; confers resistance to ampicillin, carbenicillin, and related antibiotics
   3472..3576    -  promoter       AmpR promoter: bla
   3671..35      +  CDS            rop (fragment) (across the origin): Rop protein, which maintains plasmids at low copy number; rop
