>Addgene plasmid #44316 | pUC-UAS1B8-Leum | addgene full sequence | sequence record 482090 | Addgene Long Read Sequencing Result
TATCACGAGGCCCTTTCGTCTCGCGCGTTTCGGTGATGACGGTGAAAACCTCTGACACATGCAGCTCCCG
GAGACGGTCACAGCTTGTCTGTAAGCGGATGCCGGGAGCAGACAAGCCCGTCAGGGCGCGTCAGCGGGTG
TTGGCGGGTGTCGGGGCTGGCTTAACTATGCGGCATCAGAGCAGATTGTACTGAGAGTGCACCATATGCG
GTGTGAAATACCGCACAGATGCGTAAGGAGAAAATACCGCATCAGGCGCCATTCGCCATTCAGGCTGCGC
AACTGTTGGGAAGGGCGATCGGTGCGGGCCTCTTCGCTATTACGCCAGCTGGCGAAAGGGGGATGTGCTG
CAAGGCGATTAAGTTGGGTAACGCCAGGGTTTTCCCAGTCACGACGTTGTAAAACGACGGCCAGTGAATT
CCTGAGGTGTCTCACAAGTGCCGTGCAGTCCCGCCCCCACTTGCTTCTCTTTGTGTGTAGTGTACGTACA
TTATCGAGACCGTTGTTCCCGCCCACCTCGATCCGGTCTAGACTGAGGTGTCTCACAAGTGCCGTGCAGT
CCCGCCCCCACTTGCTTCTCTTTGTGTGTAGTGTACGTACATTATCGAGACCGTTGTTCCCGCCCACCTC
GATCCGGGGATCCCTGAGGTGTCTCACAAGTGCCGTGCAGTCCCGCCCCCACTTGCTTCTCTTTGTGTGT
AGTGTACGTACATTATCGAGACCGTTGTTCCCGCCCACCTCGATCCGGGTCGACCTGAGGTGTCTCACAA
GTGCCGTGCAGTCCCGCCCCCACTTGCTTCTCTTTGTGTGTAGTGTACGTACATTATCGAGACCGTTGTT
CCCGCCCACCTCGATCCGGGAGCTCCTGAGGTGTCTCACAAGTGCCGTGCAGTCCCGCCCCCACTTGCTT
CTCTTTGTGTGTAGTGTACGTACATTATCGAGACCGTTGTTCCCGCCCACCTCGATCCGGTCTAGACTGA
GGTGTCTCACAAGTGCCGTGCAGTCCCGCCCCCACTTGCTTCTCTTTGTGTGTAGTGTACGTACATTATC
GAGACCGTTGTTCCCGCCCACCTCGATCCGGGGATCCCTGAGGTGTCTCACAAGTGCCGTGCAGTCCCGC
CCCCACTTGCTTCTCTTTGTGTGTAGTGTACGTACATTATCGAGACCGTTGTTCCCGCCCACCTCGATCC
GGGTCGACCTGAGGTGTCTCACAAGTGCCGTGCAGTCCCGCCCCCACTTGCTTCTCTTTGTGTGTAGTGT
ACGTACATTATCGAGACCGTTGTTCCCGCCCACCTCGATCCGGGCATGCACTGATCACGGGCAAAAGTGC
GTATATATACAAGAGCGTTTGCCAGCCACAGATTTTCACTCCACACACCACATCACACATACAACCACAC
ACATCCACAATGGAACCCGAAACTAAAAGCTTGGCGTAATCATGGTCATAGCTGTTTCCTGTGTGAAATT
GTTATCCGCTCACAATTCCACACAACATACGAGCCGGAAGCATAAAGTGTAAAGCCTGGGGTGCCTAATG
AGTGAGCTAACTCACATTAATTGCGTTGCGCTCACTGCCCGCTTTCCAGTCGGGAAACCTGTCGTGCCAG
CTGCATTAATGAATCGGCCAACGCGCGGGGAGAGGCGGTTTGCGTATTGGGCGCTCTTCCGCTTCCTCGC
TCACTGACTCGCTGCGCTCGGTCGTTCGGCTGCGGCGAGCGGTATCAGCTCACTCAAAGGCGGTAATACG
GTTATCCACAGAATCAGGGGATAACGCAGGAAAGAACATGTGAGCAAAAGGCCAGCAAAAGGCCAGGAAC
CGTAAAAAGGCCGCGTTGCTGGCGTTTTTCCATAGGCTCCGCCCCCCTGACGAGCATCACAAAAATCGAC
GCTCAAGTCAGAGGTGGCGAAACCCGACAGGACTATAAAGATACCAGGCGTTTCCCCCTGGAAGCTCCCT
CGTGCGCTCTCCTGTTCCGACCCTGCCGCTTACCGGATACCTGTCCGCCTTTCTCCCTTCGGGAAGCGTG
GCGCTTTCTCATAGCTCACGCTGTAGGTATCTCAGTTCGGTGTAGGTCGTTCGCTCCAAGCTGGGCTGTG
TGCACGAACCCCCCGTTCAGCCCGACCGCTGCGCCTTATCCGGTAACTATCGTCTTGAGTCCAACCCGGT
AAGACACGACTTATCGCCACTGGCAGCAGCCACTGGTAACAGGATTAGCAGAGCGAGGTATGTAGGCGGT
GCTACAGAGTTCTTGAAGTGGTGGCCTAACTACGGCTACACTAGAAGAACAGTATTTGGTATCTGCGCTC
TGCTGAAGCCAGTTACCTTCGGAAAAAGAGTTGGTAGCTCTTGATCCGGCAAACAAACCACCGCTGGTAG
CGGTGGTTTTTTTGTTTGCAAGCAGCAGATTACGCGCAGAAAAAAAGGATCTCAAGAAGATCCTTTGATC
TTTTCTACGGGGTCTGACGCTCAGTGGAACGAAAACTCACGTTAAGGGATTTTGGTCATGAGATTATCAA
AAAGGATCTTCACCTAGATCCTTTTAAATTAAAAATGAAGTTTTAAATCAATCTAAAGTATATATGAGTA
AACTTGGTCTGACAGTTACCAATGCTTAATCAGTGAGGCACCTATCTCAGCGATCTGTCTATTTCGTTCA
TCCATAGTTGCCTGACTCCCCGTCGTGTAGATAACTACGATACGGGAGGGCTTACCATCTGGCCCCAGTG
CTGCAATGATACCGCGAGACCCACGCTCACCGGCTCCAGATTTATCAGCAATAAACCAGCCAGCCGGAAG
GGCCGAGCGCAGAAGTGGTCCTGCAACTTTATCCGCCTCCATCCAGTCTATTAATTGTTGCCGGGAAGCT
AGAGTAAGTAGTTCGCCAGTTAATAGTTTGCGCAACGTTGTTGCCATTGCTACAGGCATCGTGGTGTCAC
GCTCGTCGTTTGGTATGGCTTCATTCAGCTCCGGTTCCCAACGATCAAGGCGAGTTACATGATCCCCCAT
GTTGTGCAAAAAAGCGGTTAGCTCCTTCGGTCCTCCGATCGTTGTCAGAAGTAAGTTGGCCGCAGTGTTA
TCACTCATGGTTATGGCAGCACTGCATAATTCTCTTACTGTCATGCCATCCGTAAGATGCTTTTCTGTGA
CTGGTGAGTACTCAACCAAGTCATTCTGAGAATAGTGTATGCGGCGACCGAGTTGCTCTTGCCCGGCGTC
AATACGGGATAATACCGCGCCACATAGCAGAACTTTAAAAGTGCTCATCATTGGAAAACGTTCTTCGGGG
CGAAAACTCTCAAGGATCTTACCGCTGTTGAGATCCAGTTCGATGTAACCCACTCGTGCACCCAACTGAT
CTTCAGCATCTTTTACTTTCACCAGCGTTTCTGGGTGAGCAAAAACAGGAAGGCAAAATGCCGCAAAAAA
GGGAATAAGGGCGACACGGAAATGTTGAATACTCATACTCTTCCTTTTTCAATATTATTGAAGCATTTAT
CAGGGTTATTGTCTCATGAGCGGATACATATTTGAATGTATTTAGAAAAATAAACAAATAGGGGTTCCGC
GCACATTTCCCCGAAAAGTGCCACCTGACGTCTAAGAAACCATTATTATCATGACATTAACCTATAAAAA
TAGGCG
Features (pLannotate 1.2.2; 10 found; start..end, strand, type, name):
     20..55      +  CDS            rop (fragment): Rop protein, which maintains plasmids at low copy number; rop
    157..256     +  misc_feature   bom (fragment): basis of mobility region from pBR322
    262..419     -  CDS            lacZα (fragment): LacZα fragment of β-galactosidase; lacZ fragment
   1469..1485    -  protein_bind   lac operator: The lac repressor binds to the lac operator to inhibit transcription in E. coli. This inhibition can be relieved by adding lactose or isopropyl-β-D-thiogalactopyranoside (IPTG). lac repressor encoded by lacI
   1493..1523    -  promoter       lac promoter: promoter for the E. coli lac operon
   1538..1559    -  protein_bind   CAP binding site: CAP binding activates transcription in the presence of cAMP. E. coli catabolite activator protein
   1572..1664    -  CDS            lacI (fragment): lac repressor; lacI; The lac repressor binds to the lac operator to inhibit transcription in E. coli. This inhibition can be relieved by adding lactose or isopropyl-β-D-thiogalactopyranoside (IPTG).
   1847..2435    -  rep_origin     ori: high-copy-number ColE1/pMB1/pBR322/pUC origin of replication
   2606..3466    -  CDS            AmpR: β-lactamase; bla; confers resistance to ampicillin, carbenicillin, and related antibiotics
   3467..3571    -  promoter       AmpR promoter: bla
