[The description below was written by a language model from this plasmid's Addgene catalogue record and pLannotate feature annotations shown in this document.]
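Description:
pUC-UAS1B8-Leum is a pUC19-based E. coli cloning plasmid that serves as a storage and source vector for a synthetic hybrid promoter from the yeast Yarrowia lipolytica. It is catalogued under bacterial expression and synthetic biology, and the backbone is recorded as unmodified. It replicates from the high-copy ColE1/pUC origin and is selected with ampicillin through the β-lactamase gene (AmpR) driven by its own bla promoter. The remaining annotated features are standard pUC19 remnants: the lac promoter with its operator and CAP binding site, a lacZα fragment, and short fragments of lacI, rop and the bom region. No yeast origin, yeast selection marker or reporter gene is annotated, so the plasmid appears to carry the promoter alone rather than a complete Y. lipolytica expression cassette.

The insert is the UAS1B8-Leum promoter, about 1 kb. It was not recognised by the automated annotation and corresponds to the unannotated gap of roughly 1 kb between the lacZα fragment and the lac operator, which interrupts the lacZα region. The name and the associated work on tuning Y. lipolytica gene expression with hybrid promoters suggest upstream activating sequence (UAS1B) elements joined to a minimal leucine-gene core promoter, but the record does not spell out this architecture. The insert can be sequenced with the flanking M13 forward and reverse primers.

The insert is listed as cloned between BstBI and AscI, but repository sequencing did not find these sites. The sequenced plasmid is also slightly shorter (3,646 nt) than the depositor's sequence (3,671 nt), so the junctions should be checked before planning subcloning.
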