Addgene plasmid #44316: pUC-UAS1B8-Leum
Depositing lab: Hal Alper. Depositing organization: University of Texas at Austin. Publication: Tuning gene expression in Yarrowia lipolytica by a hybrid promoter approach. Blazeck J, Liu L, Redden H, Alper H. Appl Environ Microbiol. 2011 Nov;77(22):7905-14. doi: 10.1128/AEM.05763-11. Epub 2011 Sep 16. PubMed 21926196.
Backbone
  Vector backbone: pUC19
  Backbone size w/o insert (bp): 2623
  Total vector size (bp): 3671
  Modifications to backbone: None
  Vector type: Bacterial Expression, Synthetic Biology
Growth in bacteria
  Bacterial resistance: Ampicillin, 100 μg/mL
  Growth temperature: 37°C
  Growth strain: DH10B
  Copy number: High Copy
Gene/Insert
  Gene/Insert name: UAS1B8-Leum promoter
  Species: Yarrowia lipolytica
  Insert size (bp): 1048
  Mutation: N/A
  Promoter: UAS1B8-Leum
  Cloning method: Restriction Enzyme; 5′ cloning site BstBI (unknown if destroyed); 3′ cloning site AscI (unknown if destroyed)
  Sequencing primers: 5′ m13_forward20_primer; 3′ m13_reverse_primer
Terms and licenses: Academic/Nonprofit Terms; Industry Terms: Not Available to Industry
Depositor comments: Addgene NGS found that reported BstBI and AscI restriction sites are not present
How to cite: pUC-UAS1B8-Leum was a gift from Hal Alper (Addgene plasmid # 44316 ; http://n2t.net/addgene:44316 ; RRID:Addgene_44316)
