>Addgene plasmid #44316 | pUC-UAS1B8-Leum | addgene partial sequence | sequence record 62838 | M13_pUC_rev
GTTTCGGGTTCCATTGTGGATGTGTGTGGTTGTATGTGTGATGTGGTGTGTGGAGTGAAAATCTGTGGCT
GGCAAACGCTCTTGTATATATACGCACTTTTGCCCGTGATCAGTGCATGCCCGGATCGAGGTGGGCGGGA
ACAACGGTCTCGATAATGTACGTACACTACACACAAAGAGAAGCAAGTGGGGGCGGGACTGCACGGCACT
TGTGAGACACCTCAGGTCGACCCGGATCGAGGTGGGCGGGAACAACGGTCTCGATAATGTACGTACACTA
CACACAAAGAGAAGCAAGTGGGGGCGGGACTGCACGGCACTTGTGAGACACCTCAGGGATCCCCGGATCG
AGGTGGGCGGGAACAACGGTCTCGATAATGTACGTACACTACACACAAAGAGAAGCAAGTGGGGGCGGGA
CTGCACGGCACTTGTGAGACACCTCAGTCTAGACCGGATCGAGGTGGGCGGGAACAACGGTCTCGATAAT
GTACGTACACTACACACAAAGAGAAGCAAGTGGGGGCGGGACTGCACGGCACTTGTGAGACACCTCAGGA
GCTCCCGGATCGAGGTGGGCGGGAACAACGGTCTCGATAATGTACGTACACTACACACAAAGAGAAGCAA
GTGGGGGCGGGACTGCACGGCACTTGTGAGACACCTCAGGTCGACCCGGATCGAGGTGGGCGGGAACAAC
GGTCTCGATAATGTACGTACACTACACACAAAGAGAAGCAAGTGGGGGCGGGACTGCACGGCACTTGTGA
GACACCTCAGGGATCCCCGGATCGAGG
